>Addgene plasmid #128446 | pSMPUW_6.10_M3_Ef1a-HA-gateway-SV40 | addgene full sequence | sequence record 270525 | Addgene NGS Result
CGTTACATAACTTACGGTAAATGGCCCGCCTGGCTGACCGCCCAACGACCCCCGCCCATTGACGTCAATA
ATGACGTATGTTCCCATAGTAACGCCAATAGGGACTTTCCATTGACGTCAATGGGTGGAGTATTTACGGT
AAACTGCCCACTTGGCAGTACATCAAGTGTATCATATGCCAAGTACGCCCCCTATTGACGTCAATGACGG
TAAATGGCCCGCCTGGCATTATGCCCAGTACATGACCTTATGGGACTTTCCTACTTGGCAGTACATCTAC
GTATTAGTCATCGCTATTACCATGGTGATGCGGTTTTGGCAGTACATCAATGGGCGTGGATAGCGGTTTG
ACTCACGGGGATTTCCAAGTCTCCACCCCATTGACGTCAATGGGAGTTTGTTTTGGCACCAAAATCAACG
GGACTTTCCAAAATGTCGTAACAACTCCGCCCCATTGACGCAAATGGGCGGTAGGCGTGTACGGTGGGAG
GTCTATATAAGCAGAGCTGGTTTAGTGAACCGGGTCTCTCTGGTTAGACCAGATTTGAGCCTGGGAGCTC
TCTGGCTAACTAGGGAACCCACTGCTTAAGCCTCAATAAAGCTTGCCTTGAGTGCTTCAAGTAGTGTGTG
CCCGTCTGTTGTGTGACTCTGGTAACTAGAGATCCCTCAGACCCTTTTAGTCAGTGTGGAAAATCTCTAG
CAGTGGCGCCCGAACAGGGACCTGAAAGCGAAAGGGAAACCAGAGGAGCTCTCTCGACGCAGGACTCGGC
TTGCTGAAGCGCGCACGGCAAGAGGCGAGGGGCGGCGACTGCAGAGTACGCCAAAATTTTGACTAGCGGA
GGCTAGAAGGAGAGAGATGGGTGCGAGAGCGTCAGTATTAAGCGGGGGAAAATAGCGGCCGCCACAATTT
TAAAAGAAAAGGGGGGATTGGGGGGTACAGTGCAGGGGAAAGAATAGTAGACATAATAGCAACAGACATA
CAAACTAAAGAATTACAAAAACAAATTACAAAAATTCAAATTTTCGGGGGATCCGCGGAATTCGTCCACG
GTCCAATCTCGGTCCGAACGAGATATCTGCAAAGATGGATAAAGTTTTAAACAGAGAGGAATCTTTGCAG
CTAATGGACCTTCTAGGTCTTGAAAGGAGTGGGAATTGGCTCCGGTGCCCGTCAGTGGGCAGAGCGCACA
TCGCCCACAGTCCCCGAGAAGTTGGGGGGAGGGGTCGGCAATTGAACCGGTGCCTAGAGAAGGTGGCGCG
GGGTAAACTGGGAAAGTGATGTCGTGTACTGGCTCCGCCTTTTTCCCGAGGGTGGGGGAGAACCGTATAT
AAGTGCAGTAGTCGCCGTGAACGTTCTTTTTCGCAACGGGTTTGCCGCCAGAACACAGGTAAGTGCCGTG
TGTGGTTCCCGCGGGCCTGGCCTCTTTACGGGTTATGGCCCTTGCGTGCCTTGAATTACTTCCACCTGGC
TGCAGTACGTGATTCTTGATCCCGAGCTTCGGGTTGGAAGTGGGTGGGAGAGTTCGAGGCCTTGCGCTTA
AGGAGCCCCTTCGCCTCGTGCTTGAGTTGAGGCCTGGCCTGGGCGCTGGGGCCGCCGCGTGCGAATCTGG
TGGCACCTTCGCGCCTGTCTCGCTGCTTTCGATAAGTCTCTAGCCATTTAAAATTTTTGATGACCTGCTG
CGACGCTTTTTTTCTGGCAAGATAGTCTTGTAAATGCGGGCCAAGATCTGCACACTGGTATTTCGGTTTT
TGGGGCCGCGGGCGGCGACGGGGCCCGTGCGTCCCAGCGCACATGTTCGGCGAGGCGGGGCCTGCGAGCG
CGGCCACCGAGAATCGGACGGGGGTAGTCTCAAGCTGGCCGGCCTGCTCTGGTGCCTGGCCTCGCGCCGC
CGTGTATCGCCCCGCCCTGGGCGGCAAGGCTGGCCCGGTCGGCACCAGTTGCGTGAGCGGAAAGATGGCC
GCTTCCCGGCCCTGCTGCAGGGAGCTCAAAATGGAGGACGCGGCGCTCGGGAGAGCGGGCGGGTGAGTCA
CCCACACAAAGGAAAAGGGCCTTTCCGTCCTCAGCCGTCGCTTCATGTGACTCCACGGAGTACCGGGCGC
CGTCCAGGCACCTCGATTAGTTCTCGAGCTTTTGGAGTACGTCGTCTTTAGGTTGGGGGGAGGGGTTTTA
TGCGATGGAGTTTCCCCACACTGAGTGGGTGGAGACTGAAGTTAGGCCAGCTTGGCACTTGATGTAATTC
TCCTTGGAATTTGCCCTTTTTGAGTTTGGATCTTGGTTCATTCTCAAGCCTCAGACAGTGGTTCAAAGTT
TTTTTCTTCCATTTCAGGTGTCGTGAGGCGCGCCTATCGAAATTCACTATAGGGAGACCCAAGCTGGCTA
GTTAAGCTTCGCCACCATGTACCCATACGATGTTCCAGATTACGCTACAAGTTTGTACAAAAAAGCTGAA
CGAGAAACGTAAAATGATATAAATATCAATATATTAAATTAGATTTTGCATAAAAAACAGACTACATAAT
ACTGTAAAACACAACATATCCAGTCACTATGGCGGCCGCATTAGGCACCCCAGGCTTTACACTTTATGCT
TCCGGCTCGTATAATGTGTGGATTTTGAGTTAGGATCCGGCGAGATTTTCAGGAGCTAAGGAAGCTAAAA
TGGAGAAAAAAATCACTGGATATACCACCGTTGATATATCCCAATGGCATCGTAAAGAACATTTTGAGGC
ATTTCAGTCAGTTGCTCAATGTACCTATAACCAGACCGTTCAGCTGGATATTACGGCCTTTTTAAAGACC
GTAAAGAAAAATAAGCACAAGTTTTATCCGGCCTTTATTCACATTCTTGCCCGCCTGATGAATGCTCATC
CGGAATTCCGTATGGCAATGAAAGACGGTGAGCTGGTGATATGGGATAGTGTTCACCCTTGTTACACCGT
TTTCCATGAGCAAACTGAAACGTTTTCATCGCTCTGGAGTGAATACCACGACGATTTCCGGCAGTTTCTA
CACATATATTCGCAAGATGTGGCGTGTTACGGTGAAAACCTGGCCTATTTCCCTAAAGGGTTTATTGAGA
ATATGTTTTTCGTCTCAGCCAATCCCTGGGTGAGTTTCACCAGTTTTGATTTAAACGTGGCCAATATGGA
CAACTTCTTCGCCCCCGTTTTCACCATGGGCAAATATTATACGCAAGGCGACAAGGTGCTGATGCCGCTG
GCGATTCAGGTTCATCATGCCGTCTGTGATGGCTTCCATGTCGGCAGAATGCTTAATGAATTACAACAGT
ACTGCGATGAGTGGCAGGGCGGGGCGTAAACGCGTGGATCCGGCTTACTAAAAGCCAGATAACAGTATGC
GTATTTGCGCGCTGATTTTTGCGGTATAAGAATATATACTGATATGTATACCCGAAGTATGTCAAAAAGA
GGTGTGCTATGAAGCAGCGTATTACAGTGACAGTTGACAGCGACAGCTATCAGTTGCTCAAGGCATATAT
GATGTCAATATCTCCGGTCTGGTAAGCACAACCATGCAGAATGAAGCCCGTCGTCTGCGTGCCGAACGCT
GGAAAGCGGAAAATCAGGAAGGGATGGCTGAGGTCGCCCGGTTTATTGAAATGAACGGCTCTTTTGCTGA
CGAGAACAGGGACTGGTGAAATGCAGTTTAAGGTTTACACCTATAAAAGAGAGAGCCGTTATCGTCTGTT
TGTGGATGTACAGAGTGATATTATTGACACGCCCGGGCGACGGATGGTGATCCCCCTGGCCAGTGCACGT
CTGCTGTCAGATAAAGTCTCCCGTGAACTTTACCCGGTGGTGCATATCGGGGATGAAAGCTGGCGCATGA
TGACCACCGATATGGCCAGTGTGCCGGTCTCCGTTATCGGGGAAGAAGTGGCTGATCTCAGCCACCGCGA
AAATGACATCAAAAACGCCATTAACCTGATGTTCTGGGGAATATAAATGTCAGGCTCCGTTATACACAGC
CAGTCTGCAGGTCGACCATAGTGACTGGATATGTTGTGTTTTACAGTATTATGTAGTCTGTTTTTTATGC
AAAATCTAATTTAATATATTGATATTTATATCATTTTACGTTTCTCGTTCAGCTTTCTTGTACAAAGTGG
TAGTAATGACCTTAGGAGCCAACAGCTAAGCACACACTTCGAATGCATCTCAATTAGTCAGCAACCAGGT
GTGGAAAGTCCCCAGGCTCCCCAGCAGGCAGAAGTATGCAAAGCATGCGTCTCAATTAGTCAGCAACCAT
AGTCCCGCCCCTAACTCCGCCCATCCCGCCCCTAACTCCGCCCAGTTCCGCCCATTCTCCGCCCCATGGC
TGACTAATTTTTTTTATTTATGCAGAGGCCGAGGCCGCCTCGGCCTCTGAGCTATTCCAGAAGTAGTGAG
GAGGCTTTTTTGGAGGCCTAGGCTTTTGCAAAAAGCTTTCTAGAGGTACCACCGGAGCTTATTTAAATAC
ACAATTAATTAACACAAATACGCGTATCTGCAGTCGACTTTGCCAGACCGGAGTCCGAACACAGCTCTTC
CAGCATAATCAACCTCTGGATTACAAAATTTGTGAAAGATTGACTGGTATTCTTAACTATGTTGCTCCTT
TTACGCTATGTGGATACGCTGCTTTAATGCCTTTGTATCATGCTATTGCTTCCCGTATGGCTTTCATTTT
CTCCTCCTTGTATAAATCCTGGTTGCTGTCTCTTTATGAGGAGTTGTGGCCCGTTGTCAGGCAACGTGGC
GTGGTGTGCACTGTGTTTGCTGACGCAACCCCCACTGGTTGGGGCATTGCCACCACCTGTCAGCTCCTTT
CCGGGACTTTCGCTTTCCCCCTCCCTATTGCCACGGCGGAACTCATCGCCGCCTGCCTTGCCCGCTGCTG
GACAGGGGCTCGGCTGTTGGGCACTGACAATTCCGTGGTGTTGTCGGGGAAATCATCGTCCTTTCCTTGG
CTGCTCGCCTGTGTTGCCACCTGGATTCTGCGCGGGACGTCCTTCTGCTACGTCCCTTCGGCCCTCAATC
CAGCGGACCTTCCTTCCCGCGGCCTGCTGCCGGCTCTGCGGCCTCTTCCGCGTCTTCGCCTTCGCCCTCA
GACGAGTCGGATCTCCCTTTGGGCCGCCTCCCCGCTTAGTACTGGTACCTTTAAGACCAATGACTTACAA
GGCAGCTGTAGATCTTAGCCACTTTTTAAAAGAAAAGGGGGGACTGGAAGGGCTAATTCACTCCCAACGA
AGACAAGATTCCGGAATTTATTTGTGAAATTTGTGATGCTATTGCTTTATTTGTAAACCGGTGCAGCTGC
TTTTTGCCTGTACTGGGTCTCTCTGGTTAGACCAGATCTGAGCCTGGGAGCTCTCTGGCTAACTAGGGAA
CCCACTGCTTAAGCCTCAATAAAGCTTGCCTTGAGTGCTTCAAGTAGTGTGTGCCCGTCTGTTGTGTGAC
TCTGGTAACTAGAGATCCCTCAGACCCTTTTAGTCAGTGTGGAAAATCTCTAGCATCTAGAGTATGCAAA
GCATGCATCTCAATTAGTCAGCAACCAGGTGTGGAAAGTCCCCAGGCTCCCCAGCAGGCAGAAGTATGCA
AAGCATGCATCTCAATTAGTCAGCAACCATAGTCCCGCCCCTAACTCCGCCCATCCCGCCCCTAACTCCG
CCCAGTTCCGCCCATTCTCCGCCCCATGGCTGACTAATTTTTTTTATTTATGCAGAGGCCGAGGCCGCCT
CGGCCTCTGAGCTATTCCAGAAGTAGTGAGGAGGCTTTTTTGGAGGCCTAGGCTAGAGATCATAATCAGC
CATACCACATTTGTAGAGGTTTTACTTGCTTTAAAAAACCTCCCACACCTCCCCCTGAACCTGAAACATA
AAATGAATGCAATTGTTGTTGTTAACTTGTTTATTGCAGCTTATAATGGTTACAAATAAAGCAATAGCAT
CACAAATTTCACAAATAAAGCATTTTTTTCACTGCATTCTAGTTGTGGTTTGTCCAAACTCATCAATGTA
TCTTATCATGTCTGCTAGCTGAGCGGGCTTTTTTTTCTTAGGCCTTCTTCCGCTTCCTCGCTCACTGACT
CGCTGCGCTCGGTCGTTCGGCTGCGGCGAGCGGTATCAGCTCACTCAAAGGCGGTAATACGGTTATCCAC
AGAATCAGGGGATAACGCAGGAAAGAACATGTGAGCAAAAGGCCAGCAAAAGGCCAGGAACCGTAAAAAG
GCCGCGTTGCTGGCGTTTTTCCATAGGCTCCGCCCCCCTGACGAGCATCACAAAAATCGACGCTCAAGTC
AGAGGTGGCGAAACCCGACAGGACTATAAAGATACCAGGCGTTTCCCCCTGGAAGCTCCCTCGTGCGCTC
TCCTGTTCCGACCCTGCCGCTTACCGGATACCTGTCCGCCTTTCTCCCTTCGGGAAGCGTGGCGCTTTCT
CATAGCTCACGCTGTAGGTATCTCAGTTCGGTGTAGGTCGTTCGCTCCAAGCTGGGCTGTGTGCACGAAC
CCCCCGTTCAGCCCGACCGCTGCGCCTTATCCGGTAACTATCGTCTTGAGTCCAACCCGGTAAGACACGA
CTTATCGCCACTGGCAGCAGCCACTGGTAACAGGATTAGCAGAGCGAGGTATGTAGGCGGTGCTACAGAG
TTCTTGAAGTGGTGGCCTAACTACGGCTACACTAGAAGAACAGTATTTGGTATCTGCGCTCTGCTGAAGC
CAGTTACCTTCGGAAAAAGAGTTGGTAGCTCTTGATCCGGCAAACAAACCACCGCTGGTAGCGGTGGTTT
TTTTGTTTGCAAGCAGCAGATTACGCGCAGAAAAAAAGGATCTCAAGAAGATCCTTTGATCTTTTCTACG
GGGTCTGACGCTCAGTGGAACGAAAACTCACGTTAAGGGATTTTGGTCATGAGATTATCAAAAAGGATCT
TCACCTAGATCCTTTTAAATTAAAAATGAAGTTTTAAATCAATCTAAAGTATATATGAGTAAACTTGGTC
TGACAGTTACCAATGCTTAATCAGTGAGGCACCTATCTCAGCGATCTGTCTATTTCGTTCATCCATAGTT
GCCTGACTCCTGCGCAGTCCAAAAAAAAAGGCTCCAAAAGGAGCCTTTAATTGTATCGGTGGGCCCTTAG
AAAAACTCATCGAGCATCAAATGAAACTGCAATTTATTCATATCAGGATTATCAATACCATATTTTTGAA
AAAGCCGTTTCTGTAATGAAGGAGAAAACTCACCGAGGCAGTTCCATAGGATGGCAAGATCCTGGTATCG
GTCTGCGATTCCGACTCGTCCAACATCAATACAACCTATTAATTTCCCCTCGTCAAAAATAAGGTTATCA
AGTGAGAAATCACCATGAGTGACGACTGAATCCGGTGAGAATGGCAAAAGCTTATGCATTTCTTTCCAGA
CTTGTTCAACAGGCCAGCCATTACGCTCGTCATCAAAATCACTCGCATCAACCAAACCGTTATTCATTCG
TGATTGCGCCTGAGCGAGACGAAATACGCGATCGCTGTTAAAAGGACAATTACAAACAGGAATCGAATGC
AACCGGCGCAGGAACACTGCCAGCGCATCAACAATATTTTCACCTGAATCAGGATATTCTTCTAATACCT
GGAATGCTGTTTTCCCGGGGATCGCAGTGGTGAGTAACCATGCATCATCAGGAGTACGGATAAAATGCTT
GATGGTCGGAAGAGGCATAAATTCCGTCAGCCAGTTTAGTCTGACCATCTCATCTGTAACATCATTGGCA
ACGCTACCTTTGCCATGTTTCAGAAACAACTCTGGCGCATCGGGCTTCCCATACAATCGATAGATTGTCG
CACCTGATTGCCCGACATTATCGCGAGCCCATTTATACCCATATAAATCAGCATCCATGTTGGAATTTAA
TCGCGGCCTCGAGCAAGACGTTTCCCGTTGAATATGGCTCATAACACCCCTTGTATTACTGTTTATGTAA
GCAGACAGTTTTATTGTTCATGATGATATATTTTTATCTTGTGCAATGTAACATCAGAGATTTTGAGACA
CAACGTGGTTTAAACAAATAGTCAAAAGCCTCCGGGCGACTAGTCGGGGTCATTAGTTCATAGCCCATAT
ATGGAGTTCCG
Features (pLannotate 1.2.2; 31 found; start..end, strand, type, name):
      1..304     +  enhancer       CMV enhancer: human cytomegalovirus immediate early enhancer
    305..508     +  promoter       CMV promoter: human cytomegalovirus (CMV) immediate early promoter
    522..702     +  LTR            5' LTR (truncated): truncated 5' long terminal repeat (LTR) from HIV-1
    749..873     +  misc_feature   HIV-1 Ψ: packaging signal of human immunodeficiency virus type 1
    908..1020    +  misc_feature   cPPT/CTS: central polypurine tract and central termination sequence of HIV-1
   1085..1151    +  CDS            small t antigen (fragment): SV40 (simian virus 40) small t antigen
   1158..2336    +  promoter       EF-1α promoter: strong constitutive promoter for human elongation factor EF-1α
   2400..2426    +  CDS            3xHA (fragment): three tandem HA epitope tags
   2427..2551    +  protein_bind   attR1: mutant version of attR; recombination site for the Gateway® LR reaction LR Clonase™
   2576..2606    +  promoter       lac UV5 promoter: E. coli lac promoter with an "up" mutation
   2631..2659    +  promoter       cat promoter (fragment): promoter of the E. coli cat gene encoding chloramphenicol acetyltransferase
   2660..3319    +  CDS            CmR: chloramphenicol acetyltransferase; cat; confers resistance to chloramphenicol
   3498..3656    +  CDS            ccdA (fragment): CCDA_ECO57 - Also known as H, letA. Experimental evidence at protein level: Swiss-Prot protein existence level 1. Antitoxin component of a type II toxin-antitoxin (TA) system which inhibits the post-segregational killing (PSK) of plasmid-free cells, also referred to as a plasmid addiction system. Binds to and blocks the activity of CcdB; will also remove bound CcdB protein from the CcdB-GyrA complex by forming a CcdA-CcdB complex, a process termed rejuvenation. Functions as a transcriptional corepressor for the ccdAB operon, repression also requires CcdB (By similarity). From Escherichia coli
   3661..3963    +  CDS            ccdB: CCDB_ECOLI - Also known as G, letB, letD. Experimental evidence at protein level: Swiss-Prot protein existence level 1. Toxic component of a type II toxin-antitoxin (TA) system, functioning in plasmid maintainence. Responsible for the post- segregational killing (PSK) of plasmid-free cells, also referred to as a plasmid addiction system. Half-life of over 2 hours. Cell killing by CcdB is accompanied by filamentation, defects in chromosome and plasmid segregation, defects in cell division, formation of anucleate cells, decreased DNA synthesis and plasmid loss. Interferes with the activity of DN
   4007..4131    -  protein_bind   attR2: mutant version of attR; recombination site for the Gateway® LR reaction LR Clonase™
   4173..4197    +  promoter       SV40 promoter (fragment): SV40 early promoter
   4198..4269    +  promoter       SV40 promoter (fragment): SV40 enhancer and early promoter
   4293..4428    +  rep_origin     SV40 ori: SV40 origin of replication
   4557..5145    +  misc_feature   WPRE: woodchuck hepatitis virus posttranscriptional regulatory element
   5140..5256    +  CDS            nef (fragment): NEF_SIVS4 - Experimental evidence at protein level: Swiss-Prot protein existence level 1. Interferes with TCR signaling from the cell membrane. Interacts with CD247/TCRZ (TCR zeta chain) and exert potent down- regulation of cell surface TCR/CD3 complexes. From Simian immunodeficiency virus (isolate F236/smH4) (SIV-sm) (Simian immunodeficiency virus sooty mangabey monkey).
   5267..5306    -  polyA_signal   SV40 poly(A) signal (fragment): SV40 polyadenylation signal
   5335..5515    +  LTR            5' LTR (truncated): truncated 5' long terminal repeat (LTR) from HIV-1
   5521..5557    +  promoter       SV40 promoter (fragment): SV40 early promoter
   5584..5794    +  promoter       SV40 promoter: SV40 early promoter
   5798..5881    +  CDS            large T antigen (fragment): large T antigen from SV40 (simian virus 40)
   5904..6025    +  polyA_signal   SV40 poly(A) signal: SV40 polyadenylation signal
   6248..6836    -  rep_origin     ori: high-copy-number ColE1/pMB1/pBR322/pUC origin of replication
   7008..7080    -  CDS            bla(M) (fragment): β-lactamase lacking the signal sequence; bla(M); allows cytosolic expression of β-lactamase
   7088..7127    -  terminator     fd terminator: central terminator from bacteriophage fd (Otsuka and Kunisawa, 1982)
   7137..7952    -  CDS            KanR: aminoglycoside phosphotransferase; aph(3')-Ia; confers resistance to kanamycin in bacteria or G418 (Geneticin®) in eukaryotes
   8095..8131    +  enhancer       CMV enhancer (fragment): human cytomegalovirus immediate early enhancer
