[The description below was written by a language model from this plasmid's Addgene catalogue record and pLannotate feature annotations shown in this document.]
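Description:
pSMPUW_6.10_M3_Ef1a-HA-gateway-SV40 is a lentiviral Gateway destination vector built on the pSMPUW-eMCS backbone, with a sequenced length of about 8.1 kb. It replicates in E. coli from a ColE1/pUC-type origin (although the catalogue lists it as low copy) and carries a kanamycin resistance gene on the backbone. A second marker, chloramphenicol resistance, sits inside the Gateway cassette, so both drugs are used for selection. Because the cassette also encodes the CcdB gyrase toxin, the empty vector has to be maintained in a ccdB-tolerant strain.

The viral portion has a hybrid CMV enhancer/promoter fused to a truncated HIV-1 5' LTR, which drives genomic RNA production in packaging cells. This is followed by the Ψ packaging signal and cPPT/CTS, and the transfer cassette ends with a WPRE and a truncated 3' LTR. Within this frame, the human EF-1α promoter precedes a short HA epitope sequence (annotated as a fragment of 3xHA) that abuts attR1. The attR1–CmR–ccdB–attR2 cassette is replaced by an open reading frame from an entry clone in an LR recombination, which should yield an N-terminally HA-tagged protein under constitutive EF-1α control, while ccdB counter-selects against unrecombined plasmid. Downstream of attR2 lie SV40 early promoter/origin sequences, but no coding sequence is annotated between them and the WPRE. The record does not say what this promoter is meant to drive, and it may be a position for adding a marker or second gene. Additional SV40 promoter and poly(A) elements lie outside the 3' LTR on the backbone. The vector is intended for making lentiviral constructs to express HA-tagged genes of interest in mammalian cells.
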