Addgene plasmid #128446: pSMPUW_6.10_M3_Ef1a-HA-gateway-SV40
Purpose: lentiviral destination vector with Ef1a promoter, N-terminal HA tag, and SV40 promoter
Depositing lab: Lindy Barrett. Depositing organization: Broad Institute.
Backbone
  Vector backbone: pSMPUW-eMCS
  Backbone manufacturer: Cell Biolabs, Inc
  Backbone size w/o insert (bp): 4796
  Vector type: Lentiviral
Growth in bacteria
  Bacterial resistance: Chloramphenicol and Kanamycin, 25 & 50 μg/mL
  Growth temperature: 30°C
  Growth strain: ccdB Survival
  Copy number: Low Copy
Gene/Insert
  Gene/Insert name: Ef1a promoter, N-terminal HA tag, and SV40 promoter
  Species: Synthetic
  Cloning method: Restriction Enzyme; 5′ cloning site Unknown (unknown if destroyed)
Terms and licenses: Academic/Nonprofit Terms; Industry Terms: Not Available to Industry
How to cite: pSMPUW_6.10_M3_Ef1a-HA-gateway-SV40 was a gift from Lindy Barrett (Addgene plasmid # 128446 ; http://n2t.net/addgene:128446 ; RRID:Addgene_128446)
